Addgene plasmid #58787: pSplit-ON-hDib1
Purpose: Express hDib1-LucN fusion protein in mammalian cells
Depositing lab: Hiroyoshi Ariga. Publication: A split luciferase-based reporter for detection of a cellular macromolecular complex. Maita H, Tomita K, Ariga H. Anal Biochem. 2014 Feb 3. pii: S0003-2697(14)00035-9. doi: 10.1016/j.ab.2014.01.015. PubMed 24503441.
Backbone
  Vector backbone: pcDNA3
  Vector type: Mammalian Expression
  Selectable markers: Neomycin (select with G418)
Growth in bacteria
  Bacterial resistance: Ampicillin, 100 μg/mL
  Growth temperature: 37°C
  Growth strain: XL1 Blue
  Copy number: High Copy
Gene/Insert
  Gene/Insert name: hDib1
  Species: H. sapiens (human)
  Insert size (bp): 429
  Entrez Gene: TXNL4A (a.k.a. BMKS, DIB1, DIM1, SNRNP15, TXNL4, U5-15kD)
  Promoter: CMV
  Tag / fusion protein: Luciferase (1-398aa) (C terminal on backbone); Flag (N terminal on backbone)
  Cloning method: Restriction Enzyme; 5′ cloning site EcoRI (not destroyed); 3′ cloning site XhoI (not destroyed)
  Sequencing primers: 5′ T7; 3′ SP6
Terms and licenses: Academic/Nonprofit Terms; Industry Terms: Not Available to Industry
How to cite: pSplit-ON-hDib1 was a gift from Hiroyoshi Ariga (Addgene plasmid # 58787 ; http://n2t.net/addgene:58787 ; RRID:Addgene_58787)
