[The description below was written by a language model from this plasmid's Addgene catalogue record.]
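Description:
pSplit-ON-hDib1 is a mammalian expression plasmid built on the pcDNA3 backbone and designed to produce human Dib1 fused to the N-terminal fragment of luciferase (LucN). It is maintained in E. coli as a high-copy plasmid under ampicillin selection, and it carries a neomycin resistance marker so that transfected mammalian cells can be selected with G418. No feature table accompanies the record, so the details of the origins of replication, polyadenylation signals and other backbone elements are not itemised beyond what the pcDNA3 designation implies.

The insert is the 429 bp human hDib1 coding sequence, corresponding to the gene TXNL4A (also known as DIM1, SNRNP15 or U5-15kD), a component of the U5 snRNP of the spliceosome. It was cloned between EcoRI and XhoI sites, both of which remain intact, and is transcribed from the CMV promoter. Backbone-encoded tags flank the insert: a Flag epitope at the N terminus for immunodetection or pull-down, and luciferase residues 1–398 at the C terminus. T7 and SP6 primer sites flank the cassette for sequence verification.

The luciferase fragment has little or no activity alone. In a split-luciferase complementation assay it is paired with a partner protein carrying the complementary C-terminal fragment, and light output is restored only when the two fusion proteins are brought into close proximity. The associated publication describes a split luciferase-based reporter for detecting a cellular macromolecular complex, so this construct serves as one half of such a reporter pair. The record does not name the complementary partner construct.
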