>Addgene plasmid #58787 | pSplit-ON-hDib1 | addgene partial sequence | sequence record 93701 | CMV-F 5'-CGCAAATGGGCGGTAGGCGTG-3'
CTAGAGAACCCACTGCTTACTGGCTTATCGAAATTAATACGACTCACTATAGGGAGACCCAAGCTTATGG
ACTACAAGGACGACGATGACAAGGAACTAGCTCTAGTTGAATTCATGTCGTACATGCTCCCGCACCTGCA
CAACGGCTGGCAGGTGGACCAGGCCATCCTCTCGGAGGAGGACCGCGTGGTCGTCATCCGCTTCGGCCAC
GACTGGGATCCTACGTGCATGAAGATGGACGAGGTCCTGTACAGCATCGCCGAGAAGGTTAAAAATTTTG
CAGTTATTTATCTTGTGGATATTACAGAAGTGCCTGACTTCAACAAAATGTATGAGTTATACGATCCATG
TACTGTCATGTTTTTCTTCAGGAACAAGCACATCATGATTGACTTGGGGACTGGCAACAACAACAAGATT
AACTGGGCCATGGAGGACAAGCAGGAGATGGTGGACATCATCGAGACGGTGTACCGCGGGGCCCGCAAAG
GCCGCGGCCTGGTGGTGTCCCCCAAGGACTACTCCACCAAGTACCGCTACCTCGAGGGTACCGGTGGTGG
TGGTGGTAGTGGTGGTGGTGGATCCATGGAAGACGCCAAAAACATAAAGAAAGGCCCGGCGCCATTCTAT
CCTCTAGAGGATGGAACCGCTGGAGAGCAACTGCATAAGGCTATGAAGAGATACGCCCTGGTTCCTGGAA
CAATTGCTTTTACAGATGCACATATCGAGGTGAACATCACGTACGCGGAATACTTCGAAATGTCCGTTCG
GTTGGCAGAAGCTATGAAACGATATGGGCTGAATACAAATCACAGAATCGTCGTATGCAGTG
