>Addgene plasmid #58787 | pSplit-ON-hDib1 | addgene partial sequence | sequence record 93722 | BGH-rev 5'-TAGAAGGCACAGTCGAGG-3'
CTATAGAATAGGGCCCTCTAGATGCATGCTCGATCGAGTCACATAATCATAGGTCCTCTGACACATAATT
CGCCTCTCTGATTAACGCCCAGCGTTTTCCCGGTATCCAGATCCACAACCTTCGCTTCAAAAAATGGAAC
AACTTTACCGACCGCGCCCGGTTTATCATCCCCCTCGGGTGTAATCAGAATAGCTGATGTAGTCTCAGTG
AGCCCATATCCTTGTCGTATCCCTGGAAGATGGAAGCGTTTTGCAACCGCTTCCCCGACTTCTTTCGAAA
GAGGTGCGCCCCCAGAAGCAATTTCGTGTAAATTAGATAAATCGTATTTGTCAATCAGAGTGCTTTTGGC
GAAGAATGAAAATAGGGTTGGTACTAGCAACGCACTTTGAATTTTGTAATCCTGAAGGGATCGTAAAAAC
AGCTCTTCTTCAAATCTATACATTAAGACGACTCGAAATCCACATATCAAATATCCGAGTGTAGTAAACA
TTCCAAAACCGTGATGGAATGGAACAACACTTAAAATCGCAGTATCCGGAATGATTTGATTGCCAAAAAT
AGGATCTCTGGCATGCGAGAATCTGACGCAGGCAGTTCTATGCGGAAGGGCCACACCCTTAGGTAACCCA
GTAGATCCAGAGGAGTTCATTATCAGTGCAATTGTTTTGTCACGATCAAAGGACTCTGGTACAAAATCGT
ATTCATTAAAACCGGGAGGTAGATGAGATGTGACGAACGTGTACATCGACTGAAATCCCTGGTAATCCGT
TTTAGAATCCATGATAATAATTTTCTGGATTATTGGTAATTTTTTTTGCACGTTCAAAATTTTTTGCAAC
CCCTTTTTGGAAACAAACACTACGGTAGGCTGCGAAATGTTCATACTGTTGAGCAATTCACGTTCATTAT
AAATGTCGTTCGCGGGCGCAACTGCAACTCCGAT
